Addgene plasmid #175919: pDL201
Purpose: pENTRY for Gateway LR reaction
Depositing lab: Nemo Peeters. Depositing organization: CNRS UMR 2594, INRA UMR 0441, Laboratoire des Interactions Plantes Micro-organismes (LIPM). Publication: An NLR integrated domain toolkit to identify plant pathogen effector targets. Landry D, Mila I, Sabbagh CRR, Zaffuto M, Pouzet C, Tremousaygue D, Dabos P, Deslandes L, Peeters N. Plant J. 2023 Sep;115(5):1443-1457. doi: 10.1111/tpj.16331. Epub 2023 Jul 24. PubMed 37248633.
Backbone
  Vector backbone: pDONOR207
  Vector type: pENTRY clone
Growth in bacteria
  Bacterial resistance: Gentamicin, 10 μg/mL
  Growth temperature: 37°C
  Growth strain: DH5alpha
  Copy number: High Copy
Gene/Insert
  Gene/Insert name: ID#88
  Species: Malus domestica
  Cloning method: Gateway Cloning
  Sequencing primers: 5′ n/a
Terms and licenses: Academic/Nonprofit Terms; Industry Terms: Not Available to Industry
Depositor comments: Please visit https://www.biorxiv.org/content/10.1101/2021.08.23.457316v2 for bioRxiv preprint.
How to cite: pDL201 was a gift from Nemo Peeters (Addgene plasmid # 175919 ; http://n2t.net/addgene:175919 ; RRID:Addgene_175919)
