[The description below was written by a language model from this plasmid's Addgene catalogue record and pLannotate feature annotations shown in this document.]
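Description:
pDL201 is a Gateway entry clone built on the pDONR207 donor backbone (recorded as "pDONOR207"), a 4,456 nt bacterial plasmid intended as the substrate for LR recombination into destination vectors. It replicates in E. coli from a high-copy ColE1/pUC-type origin and is selected with gentamicin. Resistance comes from the aacC1 gentamicin acetyltransferase gene, which is driven by the class 1 integron Pc promoter. The annotation also picks up two fragments of an aph(3')-Ia kanamycin resistance gene flanking the gentamicin cassette. These appear to be an interrupted remnant of the backbone rather than a functional marker, consistent with gentamicin being the only listed selection. The rrnB T1 and T2 terminators lie upstream of the cloning region, where they insulate the insert from read-through transcription originating in the plasmid.

The payload is an insert called ID#88 from apple (Malus domestica), placed between attL1 and attL2 so that LR Clonase can transfer it directionally into any attR-containing destination vector. According to the associated publication title, it belongs to a toolkit of NLR integrated domains assembled to identify plant pathogen effector targets. The record does not describe the encoded domain. However, automated annotation matches about 1 kb of the insert to a fragment of the Arabidopsis calcium-dependent protein kinase CPK6. This match is by homology only, and it suggests a kinase-like domain rather than an Arabidopsis origin. No promoter, tag or reporter is annotated around the insert, as expected for an entry clone, so expression elements and any fusion partners would come from the chosen destination vector.
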