Features (pLannotate 1.2.2; 11 found; start..end, strand, type, name):
     28..127     +  protein_bind   attL1: mutant version of attL; recombination site for the Gateway® LR reaction LR Clonase™
    148..1197    +  CDS            CPK6 (fragment): CDPK6_ARATH - Also known as CDPK3. Experimental evidence at protein level: Swiss-Prot protein existence level 1. May play a role in signal transduction pathways that involve calcium as a second messenger. Functions in abscisic acid (ABA) regulation of guard cell S-type anion- and Ca(2+)-permeable channels and stomatal closure (PubMed:17032064). Phosphorylates FD (PubMed:25661797). From Arabidopsis thaliana (Mouse-ear cress).
   1214..1313    -  protein_bind   attL2: mutant version of attL; recombination site for the Gateway® LR reaction LR Clonase™
   1436..2062    +  CDS            KanR (fragment): aminoglycoside phosphotransferase; aph(3')-Ia; confers resistance to kanamycin in bacteria or G418 (Geneticin®) in eukaryotes
   2096..2629    -  CDS            GmR: gentamycin acetyltransferase; aacC1; confers resistance to gentamycin
   2818..2846    -  promoter       Pc promoter: intI1 (promoter lies within the coding sequence); class 1 integron promoter
   2824..3171    -  CDS            YPR2_ECOLX (fragment): Protein predicted: Swiss-Prot protein existence level 4. From Escherichia coli.
   3176..3360    +  CDS            KanR (fragment): aminoglycoside phosphotransferase; aph(3')-Ia; confers resistance to kanamycin in bacteria or G418 (Geneticin®) in eukaryotes
   3503..4091    +  rep_origin     ori: high-copy-number ColE1/pMB1/pBR322/pUC origin of replication
   4226..4253    -  terminator     rrnB T2 terminator: transcription terminator T2 from the E. coli rrnB gene
   4385..4428    +  terminator     rrnB T1 terminator: Escherichia coli rrnB; transcription terminator T1 from the E. coli rrnB gene
>Addgene plasmid #175919 | pDL201 | addgene full sequence | sequence record 375521 | Addgene NGS Result
GTTAACGCTAGCATGGATCTCGGGCCCCAAATAATGATTTTATTTTGACTGATAGTGACCTGTTCGTTGC
AACAAATTGATGAGCAATGCTTTTTTATAATGCCAACTTTGTACAAAAAAGCAGGCTTCGAAGGAGATAG
AACCATGGAAGCTTGCCATTCACTTGGTGTCATGCATAGAGATCTGAAACCCGAAAACTTCTTGTTGGTT
AACAAGGACAACGATTTTTCTCTCAAGGCCATTGATTTTGGACTCTCCGTTTTCTTCAAACCAGGTCAAG
TTTTCACTGATGTGGTTGGAAGCCCATATTATGTTGCTCCGGAGGTACTCCTCAAGCATTATGGACCAGA
AGCAGATGTGTGGACTGCTGGAGTTATACTGTATATTCTGCTCAGCGGCGTGCCACCATTTTGGGCAGAA
ACCCAGCAGGGGATCTTTGATGCGGTCTTGAAGGGATATATTGACTTTGAATCAGAGCCATGGCCCGTAA
TATCTGACAGTGCAAAAGACCTAATCCGGAATATGCTATGTTCTAGGCCTTCAGACCGTTTGACTGCTCA
TGAAGTGCTATGCCACCCTTGGATTTGCGAAAATGGGGTTGCTCCTGACAGAGCCCTAGATCCAGCCGTA
CTTTCTCGTCTCAAAACATTTTCTGCTATGAACAAGTTAAAGAAGATGGCCTTACGGGTGATAGCTGAAA
GCCTATCTGAGGAGGAGATTGCTGGGCTCAGAGAGATGTTCCAGGCAATGGATACTGATAATAGTGGTGC
AATCACATTTGACGAACTTAAAGCTGGTTTGCGGAGATACGGCTCTACCATGAAGGATACAGAGATACGT
GATCTTATGGATGCGGCTGATGTGGACAACAGTGGAACAATTGATTATGGTGAATTTATAGCTGCTACAG
TTCATCTTAACAAACTAGAACGTGAAGAACATCTGATTGCAGCCTTCCAATACTTTGATAAGGATGGAAG
TGGTTATATTACAGTTGATGAGCTCCAGCAAGCTTGTACAGAACATAACATGACTGACGTCCTTCTTGAT
GATATTATAAAAGAAGTTGATCAGGATAATGATGGAAGGATTGACTACGGTGAGTTTGTCGCCATGATGC
AAAAGGGCAATGTGAAAGGAAACATGCCGGTTGGAAGACGGACTATGAGGAATAGTCTAAATGTGAGCAT
GAGAGATGCACCAGGAGCTCATGACCCAGCTTTCTTGTACAAAGTTGGCATTATAAGAAAGCATTGCTTA
TCAATTTGTTGCAACGAACAGGTCACTATCAGTCAAAATAAAATCATTATTTGCCATCCAGCTGCAGCTC
TGGCCCGTGTCTCAAAATCTCTGATGTTACATTGCACAAGATAAAAATATATCATCATGAACAATAAAAC
TGTCTGCTTACATAAACAGTAATACAAGGGGTGTTATGAGCCATATTCAACGGGAAACGTCGAGGCCGCG
ATTAAATTCCAACATGGATGCTGATTTATATGGGTATAAATGGGCTCGCGATAATGTCGGGCAATCAGGT
GCGACAATCTATCGCTTGTATGGGAAGCCCGATGCGCCAGAGTTGTTTCTGAAACATGGCAAAGGTAGCG
TTGCCAATGATGTTACAGATGAGATGGTCAGACTAAACTGGCTGACGGAATTTATGCCTCTTCCGACCAT
CAAGCATTTTATCCGTACTCCTGATGATGCATGGTTACTCACCACTGCGATCCCCGGAAAAACAGCATTC
CAGGTATTAGAAGAATATCCTGATTCAGGTGAAAATATTGTTGATGCGCTGGCAGTGTTCCTGCGCCGGT
TGCATTCGATTCCTGTTTGTAATTGTCCTTTTAACAGCGATCGCGTATTTCGTCTCGCTCAGGCGCAATC
ACGAATGAATAACGGTTTGGTTGATGCGAGTGATTTTGATGACGAGCGTAATGGCTGGCCTGTTGAACAA
GTCTGGAAAGAAATGCATAAACTTTTGCCATTCTCACCGGATTCAGTCGTCACTCATGGTGATTTCTCAC
TTGATAACCTTATTTTTGACGAGGGGAAATTAGGCCGGGAAGCCGATCTCGGCTTGAACGAATTGTTAGG
TGGCGGTACTTGGGTCGATATCAAAGTGCATCACTTCTTCCCGTATGCCCAACTTTGTATAGAGAGCCAC
TGCGGGATCGTCACCGTAATCTGCTTGCACGTAGATCACATAAGCACCAAGCGCGTTGGCCTCATGCTTG
AGGAGATTGATGAGCGCGGTGGCAATGCCCTGCCTCCGGTGCTCGCCGGAGACTGCGAGATCATAGATAT
AGATCTCACTACGCGGCTGCTCAAACTTGGGCAGAACGTAAGCCGCGAGAGCGCCAACAACCGCTTCTTG
GTCGAAGGCAGCAAGCGCGATGAATGTCTTACTACGGAGCAAGTTCCCGAGGTAATCGGAGTCCGGCTGA
TGTTGGGAGTAGGTGGCTACGTCTCCGAACTCACGACCGAAAAGATCAAGAGCAGCCCGCATGGATTTGA
CTTGGTCAGGGCCGAGCCTACATGTGCGAATGATGCCCATACTTGAGCCACCTAACTTTGTTTTAGGGCG
ACTGCCCTGCTGCGTAACATCGTTGCTGCTGCGTAACATCGTTGCTGCTCCATAACATCAAACATCGACC
CACGGCGTAACGCGCTTGCTGCTTGGATGCCCGAGGCATAGACTGTACAAAAAAACAGTCATAACAAGCC
ATGAAAACCGCCACTGCGCCGTTACCACCGCTGCGTTCGGTCAAGGTTCTGGACCAGTTGCGTGAGCGCA
TACGCTACTTGCATTACAGTTTACGAACCGAACAGGCTTATGTCAACTGGGTTCGTGCCTTCATCCGTTT
CCACGGTGTGCGTCACCCGGCAACCTTGGGCAGCAGCGAAGTCGAGGCATTTCTGTCCTGGCTGGCGAAC
GAGCGCAAGGTTTCGGTCTCCACGCATCGTCAGGCATTGGCGGCCTTGCTGTTCTTCTACGGCAAGGTGC
TGTGCACGGATCTGCCCTGGCTTCAGGAGATCGGAAGACCTCGGCCGTCGCGGCGCTTGCCGGTGGTGCT
GACCCCGGATGAAGTGGTTCGCATCCTCGGTTTTCTGGAAGGCGAGCATCGTTTGTTCGCCCAGGACTCT
AGCTATAGTTCTAGTGGTTGGCTACTAATAGGTTGTATTGATGTTGGACGAGTCGGAATCGCAGACCGAT
ACCAGGATCTTGCCATCCTATGGAACTGCCTCGGTGAGTTTTCTCCTTCATTACAGAAACGGCTTTTTCA
AAAATATGGTATTGATAATCCTGATATGAATAAATTGCAGTTTCATTTGATGCTCGATGAGTTTTTCTAA
TCAGAATTGGTTAATTGGTTGTAACACTGGCAGAGCATTACGCTGACTTGACGGGACGGCGCAAGCTCAT
GACCAAAATCCCTTAACGTGAGTTTTCGTTCCACTGAGCGTCAGACCCCGTAGAAAAGATCAAAGGATCT
TCTTGAGATCCTTTTTTTCTGCGCGTAATCTGCTGCTTGCAAACAAAAAAACCACCGCTACCAGCGGTGG
TTTGTTTGCCGGATCAAGAGCTACCAACTCTTTTTCCGAAGGTAACTGGCTTCAGCAGAGCGCAGATACC
AAATACTGTTCTTCTAGTGTAGCCGTAGTTAGGCCACCACTTCAAGAACTCTGTAGCACCGCCTACATAC
CTCGCTCTGCTAATCCTGTTACCAGTGGCTGCTGCCAGTGGCGATAAGTCGTGTCTTACCGGGTTGGACT
CAAGACGATAGTTACCGGATAAGGCGCAGCGGTCGGGCTGAACGGGGGGTTCGTGCACACAGCCCAGCTT
GGAGCGAACGACCTACACCGAACTGAGATACCTACAGCGTGAGCTATGAGAAAGCGCCACGCTTCCCGAA
GGGAGAAAGGCGGACAGGTATCCGGTAAGCGGCAGGGTCGGAACAGGAGAGCGCACGAGGGAGCTTCCAG
GGGGAAACGCCTGGTATCTTTATAGTCCTGTCGGGTTTCGCCACCTCTGACTTGAGCGTCGATTTTTGTG
ATGCTCGTCAGGGGGGCGGAGCCTATGGAAAAACGCCAGCAACGCGGCCTTTTTACGGTTCCTGGCCTTT
TGCTGGCCTTTTGCTCACATGTTCTTTCCTGCGTTATCCCCTGATTCTGTGGATAACCGTATTACCGCTA
GCCAGGAAGAGTTTGTAGAAACGCAAAAAGGCCATCCGTCAGGATGGCCTTCTGCTTAGTTTGATGCCTG
GCAGTTTATGGCGGGCGTCCTGCCCGCCACCCTCCGGGCCGTTGCTTCACAACGTTCAAATCCGCTCCCG
GCGGATTTGTCCTACTCAGGAGAGCGTTCACCGACAAACAACAGATAAAACGAAAGGCCCAGTCTTCCGA
CTGAGCCTTTCGTTTTATTTGATGCCTGGCAGTTCCCTACTCTCGC
